Addgene plasmid #70754: pGEX-KG-mTmod3-1_163_domain
Purpose: mouse Tropomodulin3, 1-163 domain for bacterial expression
Depositing lab: Weiping Han. Depositing organization: Singapore Bioimaging Consortium, BMSI, A*Star Research Entities. Publication: Tropomodulin3 is a novel Akt2 effector regulating insulin-stimulated GLUT4 exocytosis through cortical actin remodeling. Lim CY, Bi X, Wu D, Kim JB, Gunning PW, Hong W, Han W. Nat Commun. 2015 Jan 9;6:5951. doi: 10.1038/ncomms6951. PubMed 25575350.
Backbone
  Vector backbone: pGEX-KG
  Backbone size w/o insert (bp): 5006
  Total vector size (bp): 5486
  Vector type: Bacterial Expression
Growth in bacteria
  Bacterial resistance: Ampicillin, 100 μg/mL
  Growth temperature: 37°C
  Growth strain: DH5alpha
  Growth instructions: re-transform to BL21 for IPTG-induced protein production
  Copy number: High Copy
Gene/Insert
  Gene/Insert name: Tropomodulin3 1-163 AA fragment (alt name: U-Tmod)
  Species: M. musculus (mouse)
  Insert size (bp): 489
  Entrez Gene: Tmod3 (a.k.a. U-Tmod, UTMOD)
  Tag / fusion protein: GST (N terminal on backbone)
  Cloning method: Restriction Enzyme; 5′ cloning site EcoRI (not destroyed); 3′ cloning site XhoI (destroyed during cloning)
  Sequencing primers: 5′ ggg ctg gca agc cac gtt tgg
Terms and licenses: Academic/Nonprofit Terms; Industry Terms: Not Available to Industry
How to cite: pGEX-KG-mTmod3-1_163_domain was a gift from Weiping Han (Addgene plasmid # 70754 ; http://n2t.net/addgene:70754 ; RRID:Addgene_70754)
