[The description below was written by a language model from this plasmid's Addgene catalogue record and pLannotate feature annotations shown in this document.]
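Description:
pGEX-KG-mTmod3-1_163_domain is a bacterial expression plasmid built on the pGEX-KG backbone for producing an N-terminal fragment of mouse Tropomodulin3 (Tmod3, also called U-Tmod) as a glutathione S-transferase fusion in E. coli. The 5,486 bp plasmid replicates from a high-copy ColE1/pMB1-type origin and is selected with ampicillin through the β-lactamase gene under its own promoter. Short remnants of pBR322-derived sequences (rop and bom fragments), a fragment of an E. coli chromosomal gene, and a lac promoter/operator with a lacZα segment downstream of lacI are also annotated. These appear to be backbone carry-over rather than functional parts of the expression cassette.

The expression unit consists of the hybrid tac promoter followed by a lac operator, driving the Schistosoma japonicum GST coding sequence. After a short linker region, this is followed by the 489 bp insert encoding amino acids 1–163 of Tmod3. The insert was cloned by restriction digestion between EcoRI, which is retained, and XhoI, which was destroyed during cloning. The plasmid carries its own lacI gene under the lacIq promoter, so abundant lac repressor keeps the tac promoter off until IPTG is added. The record notes that the plasmid is maintained in a cloning strain and moved into BL21 for induced protein production.

The GST tag allows affinity capture of the fusion on glutathione resin, making the construct suitable for purifying this Tmod3 domain or using it as bait in pull-down and binding assays. Tmod3 is an actin filament pointed-end capping protein, and the associated publication examines it as an Akt2 effector in insulin-stimulated GLUT4 exocytosis. The record does not specify which experiments used this particular fragment.
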