Features (pLannotate 1.2.2; 17 found; start..end, strand, type, name):
     10..111     -  CDS            yciV (fragment): RNAAM_ECOLI - Also known as trpH From Escherichia coli (strain K12).
    187..215     +  promoter       tac promoter: strong E. coli promoter; hybrid between the trp and lac UV5 promoters
    223..239     +  protein_bind   lac operator: The lac repressor binds to the lac operator to inhibit transcription in E. coli. This inhibition can be relieved by adding lactose or isopropyl-β-D-thiogalactopyranoside (IPTG). lac repressor encoded by lacI
    262..915     +  CDS            GST26_SCHJA: Experimental evidence at protein level: Swiss-Prot protein existence level 1. GST isoenzymes appear to play a central role in the parasite detoxification system. Other functions are also suspected including a role in increasing the solubility of haematin in the parasite gut. From Schistosoma japonicum (Blood fluke).
    973..1461    +  CDS            Tmod3 (fragment): TMOD3_MOUSE - Experimental evidence at protein level: Swiss-Prot protein existence level 1. Blocks the elongation and depolymerization of the actin filaments at the pointed end. The Tmod/TM complex contributes to the formation of the short actin protofilament, which in turn defines the geometry of the membrane skeleton (By similarity). From Mus musculus (Mouse).
   1507..1546    +  CDS            rop (fragment): Rop protein, which maintains plasmids at low copy number; rop
   1648..1688    +  misc_feature   bom (fragment): basis of mobility region from pBR322
   1793..1897    +  promoter       AmpR promoter: bla
   1898..2758    +  CDS            AmpR: β-lactamase; bla; confers resistance to ampicillin, carbenicillin, and related antibiotics
   2929..3517    +  rep_origin     ori: high-copy-number ColE1/pMB1/pBR322/pUC origin of replication
   3703..3754    -  misc_feature   bom (fragment): basis of mobility region from pBR322
   3761..3838    +  promoter       lacIq promoter: lacI (mutant); In the lacIq allele, a single base change in the promoter boosts expression of the lacI gene about 10-fold.
   3839..4921    +  CDS            lacI: lac repressor; lacI; The lac repressor binds to the lac operator to inhibit transcription in E. coli. This inhibition can be relieved by adding lactose or isopropyl-β-D-thiogalactopyranoside (IPTG).
   4934..4955    +  protein_bind   CAP binding site: CAP binding activates transcription in the presence of cAMP. E. coli catabolite activator protein
   4970..5000    +  promoter       lac promoter: promoter for the E. coli lac operon
   5008..5024    +  protein_bind   lac operator: The lac repressor binds to the lac operator to inhibit transcription in E. coli. This inhibition can be relieved by adding lactose or isopropyl-β-D-thiogalactopyranoside (IPTG). lac repressor encoded by lacI
   5044..5217    +  CDS            lacZα: LacZα fragment of β-galactosidase; lacZ fragment
>Addgene plasmid #70754 | pGEX-KG-mTmod3-1_163_domain | depositor full sequence | sequence record 127066 | pGEX-KG-mTmod3-1_163_domain sequence 5486 bps
AATTACGTTATCGACTGCACGGTGCACCAATGCTTCTGGCGTCAGGCAGCCATCGGAAGCTGTGGTATGG
CTGTGCAGGTCGTAAATCACTGCATAATTCGTGTCGCTCAAGGCGCACTCCCGTTCTGGATAATGTTTTT
TGCGCCGACATCATAACGGTTCTGGCAAATATTCTGAAATGAGCTGTTGACAATTAATCATCGGCTCGTA
TAATGTGTGGAATTGTGAGCGGATAACAATTTCACACAGGAAACAGTATTCATGTCCCCTATACTAGGTT
ATTGGAAAATTAAGGGCCTTGTGCAACCCACTCGACTTCTTTTGGAATATCTTGAAGAAAAATATGAAGA
GCATTTGTATGAGCGCGATGAAGGTGATAAATGGCGAAACAAAAAGTTTGAATTGGGTTTGGAGTTTCCC
AATCTTCCTTATTATATTGATGGTGATGTTAAATTAACACAGTCTATGGCCATCATACGTTATATAGCTG
ACAAGCACAACATGTTGGGTGGTTGTCCAAAAGAGCGTGCAGAGATTTCAATGCTTGAAGGAGCGGTTTT
GGATATTAGATACGGTGTTTCGAGAATTGCATATAGTAAAGACTTTGAAACTCTCAAAGTTGATTTTCTT
AGCAAGCTACCTGAAATGCTGAAAATGTTCGAAGATCGTTTATGTCATAAAACATATTTAAATGGTGATC
ATGTAACCCATCCTGACTTCATGTTGTATGACGCTCTTGATGTTGTTTTATACATGGACCCAATGTGCCT
GGATGCGTTCCCAAAATTAGTTTGTTTTAAAAAACGTATTGAAGCTATCCCACAAATTGATAAGTACTTG
AAATCCAGCAAGTATATAGCATGGCCTTTGCAGGGCTGGCAAGCCACGTTTGGTGGTGGCGACCATCCTC
CAAAATCGGATCTGGTTCCGCGTGGATCCCCGGGAATTTCCGGTGGTGGTGGTGGAATTCAGATGGCACT
GCCGTTCCGGAAGGACTTGGGGGACTACAAGGACCTGGATGAGGACGAGCTCCTTGGCAAGCTGTCCGAA
TCAGAGCTGAAACAGCTGGAGACTGTCCTGGATGATCTTGACCCCGAGAATGCCCTTCTGCCTGCAGGGT
TTCGGCAGAAGAACCAGACATCAAAGTCTGCCACGGGACCCTTTGATAGAGAACGGCTCCTTTCTTACCT
AGAGAAGCAAGCATTGGAGCACAAAGACCGGGACGATTATGTGCCCTACACTGGAGAGAAGAAAGGGAAA
ATTTTTATCCCCAAACAGAAGCCAGCGCAGACTCTTACAGAAGAAACTATATCCCTCGACCCAGAGTTAG
AAGAAGCTTTGACAAGTGCTTCAGACACAGAGCTGTGCGACCTTGCAGCTATTCTTGGGATGCACAATCT
GATTGCAGACACACCGTTCTGTGATGTGCTGGGAAGTAGTAACGGTGTCAACCAAGAGCGTTAGCGTTTC
GAGCTCAAGCTTAATTCATCGTGACTGACTGACGATCTGCCTCGCGCGTTTCGGTGATGACGGTGAAAAC
CTCTGACACATGCAGCTCCCGGAGACGGTCACAGCTTGTCTGTAAGCGGATGCCGGGAGCAGACAAGCCC
GTCAGGGCGCGTCAGCGGGTGTTGGCGGGTGTCGGGGCGCAGCCATGACCCAGTCACGTAGCGATAGCGG
AGTGTATAATTCTTGAAGACGAAAGGGCCTCGTGATACGCCTATTTTTATAGGTTAATGTCATGATAATA
ATGGTTTCTTAGACGTCAGGTGGCACTTTTCGGGGAAATGTGCGCGGAACCCCTATTTGTTTATTTTTCT
AAATACATTCAAATATGTATCCGCTCATGAGACAATAACCCTGATAAATGCTTCAATAATATTGAAAAAG
GAAGAGTATGAGTATTCAACATTTCCGTGTCGCCCTTATTCCCTTTTTTGCGGCATTTTGCCTTCCTGTT
TTTGCTCACCCAGAAACGCTGGTGAAAGTAAAAGATGCTGAAGATCAGTTGGGTGCACGAGTGGGTTACA
TCGAACTGGATCTCAACAGCGGTAAGATCCTTGAGAGTTTTCGCCCCGAAGAACGTTTTCCAATGATGAG
CACTTTTAAAGTTCTGCTATGTGGCGCGGTATTATCCCGTGTTGACGCCGGGCAAGAGCAACTCGGTCGC
CGCATACACTATTCTCAGAATGACTTGGTTGAGTACTCACCAGTCACAGAAAAGCATCTTACGGATGGCA
TGACAGTAAGAGAATTATGCAGTGCTGCCATAACCATGAGTGATAACACTGCGGCCAACTTACTTCTGAC
AACGATCGGAGGACCGAAGGAGCTAACCGCTTTTTTGCACAACATGGGGGATCATGTAACTCGCCTTGAT
CGTTGGGAACCGGAGCTGAATGAAGCCATACCAAACGACGAGCGTGACACCACGATGCCTGCAGCAATGG
CAACAACGTTGCGCAAACTATTAACTGGCGAACTACTTACTCTAGCTTCCCGGCAACAATTAATAGACTG
GATGGAGGCGGATAAAGTTGCAGGACCACTTCTGCGCTCGGCCCTTCCGGCTGGCTGGTTTATTGCTGAT
AAATCTGGAGCCGGTGAGCGTGGGTCTCGCGGTATCATTGCAGCACTGGGGCCAGATGGTAAGCCCTCCC
GTATCGTAGTTATCTACACGACGGGGAGTCAGGCAACTATGGATGAACGAAATAGACAGATCGCTGAGAT
AGGTGCCTCACTGATTAAGCATTGGTAACTGTCAGACCAAGTTTACTCATATATACTTTAGATTGATTTA
AAACTTCATTTTTAATTTAAAAGGATCTAGGTGAAGATCCTTTTTGATAATCTCATGACCAAAATCCCTT
AACGTGAGTTTTCGTTCCACTGAGCGTCAGACCCCGTAGAAAAGATCAAAGGATCTTCTTGAGATCCTTT
TTTTCTGCGCGTAATCTGCTGCTTGCAAACAAAAAAACCACCGCTACCAGCGGTGGTTTGTTTGCCGGAT
CAAGAGCTACCAACTCTTTTTCCGAAGGTAACTGGCTTCAGCAGAGCGCAGATACCAAATACTGTCCTTC
TAGTGTAGCCGTAGTTAGGCCACCACTTCAAGAACTCTGTAGCACCGCCTACATACCTCGCTCTGCTAAT
CCTGTTACCAGTGGCTGCTGCCAGTGGCGATAAGTCGTGTCTTACCGGGTTGGACTCAAGACGATAGTTA
CCGGATAAGGCGCAGCGGTCGGGCTGAACGGGGGGTTCGTGCACACAGCCCAGCTTGGAGCGAACGACCT
ACACCGAACTGAGATACCTACAGCGTGAGCTATGAGAAAGCGCCACGCTTCCCGAAGGGAGAAAGGCGGA
CAGGTATCCGGTAAGCGGCAGGGTCGGAACAGGAGAGCGCACGAGGGAGCTTCCAGGGGGAAACGCCTGG
TATCTTTATAGTCCTGTCGGGTTTCGCCACCTCTGACTTGAGCGTCGATTTTTGTGATGCTCGTCAGGGG
GGCGGAGCCTATGGAAAAACGCCAGCAACGCGGCCTTTTTACGGTTCCTGGCCTTTTGCTGGCCTTTTGC
TCACATGTTCTTTCCTGCGTTATCCCCTGATTCTGTGGATAACCGTATTACCGCCTTTGAGTGAGCTGAT
ACCGCTCGCCGCAGCCGAACGACCGAGCGCAGCGAGTCAGTGAGCGAGGAAGCGGAAGAGCGCCTGATGC
GGTATTTTCTCCTTACGCATCTGTGCGGTATTTCACACCGCATAAATTCCGACACCATCGAATGGTGCAA
AACCTTTCGCGGTATGGCATGATAGCGCCCGGAAGAGAGTCAATTCAGGGTGGTGAATGTGAAACCAGTA
ACGTTATACGATGTCGCAGAGTATGCCGGTGTCTCTTATCAGACCGTTTCCCGCGTGGTGAACCAGGCCA
GCCACGTTTCTGCGAAAACGCGGGAAAAAGTGGAAGCGGCGATGGCGGAGCTGAATTACATTCCCAACCG
CGTGGCACAACAACTGGCGGGCAAACAGTCGTTGCTGATTGGCGTTGCCACCTCCAGTCTGGCCCTGCAC
GCGCCGTCGCAAATTGTCGCGGCGATTAAATCTCGCGCCGATCAACTGGGTGCCAGCGTGGTGGTGTCGA
TGGTAGAACGAAGCGGCGTCGAAGCCTGTAAAGCGGCGGTGCACAATCTTCTCGCGCAACGCGTCAGTGG
GCTGATCATTAACTATCCGCTGGATGACCAGGATGCCATTGCTGTGGAAGCTGCCTGCACTAATGTTCCG
GCGTTATTTCTTGATGTCTCTGACCAGACACCCATCAACAGTATTATTTTCTCCCATGAAGACGGTACGC
GACTGGGCGTGGAGCATCTGGTCGCATTGGGTCACCAGCAAATCGCGCTGTTAGCGGGCCCATTAAGTTC
TGTCTCGGCGCGTCTGCGTCTGGCTGGCTGGCATAAATATCTCACTCGCAATCAAATTCAGCCGATAGCG
GAACGGGAAGGCGACTGGAGTGCCATGTCCGGTTTTCAACAAACCATGCAAATGCTGAATGAGGGCATCG
TTCCCACTGCGATGCTGGTTGCCAACGATCAGATGGCGCTGGGCGCAATGCGCGCCATTACCGAGTCCGG
GCTGCGCGTTGGTGCGGATATCTCGGTAGTGGGATACGACGATACCGAAGACAGCTCATGTTATATCCCG
CCGTCAACCACCATCAAACAGGATTTTCGCCTGCTGGGGCAAACCAGCGTGGACCGCTTGCTGCAACTCT
CTCAGGGCCAGGCGGTGAAGGGCAATCAGCTGTTGCCCGTCTCACTGGTGAAAAGAAAAACCACCCTGGC
GCCCAATACGCAAACCGCCTCTCCCCGCGCGTTGGCCGATTCATTAATGCAGCTGGCACGACAGGTTTCC
CGACTGGAAAGCGGGCAGTGAGCGCAACGCAATTAATGTGAGTTAGCTCACTCATTAGGCACCCCAGGCT
TTACACTTTATGCTTCCGGCTCGTATGTTGTGTGGAATTGTGAGCGGATAACAATTTCACACAGGAAACA
GCTATGACCATGATTACGGATTCACTGGCCGTCGTTTTACAACGTCGTGACTGGGAAAACCCTGGCGTTA
CCCAACTTAATCGCCTTGCAGCACATCCCCCTTTCGCCAGCTGGCGTAATAGCGAAGAGGCCCGCACCGA
TCGCCCTTCCCAACAGTTGCGCAGCCTGAATGGCGAATGGCGCTTTGCCTGGTTTCCGGCACCAGAAGCG
GTGCCGGAAAGCTGGCTGGAGTGCGATCTTCCTGAGGCCGATACTGTCGTCGTCCCCTCAAACTGGCAGA
TGCACGGTTACGATGCGCCCATCTACACCAACGTAACCTATCCCATTACGGTCAATCCGCCGTTTGTTCC
CACGGAGAATCCGACGGGTTGTTACTCGCTCACATTTAATGTTGATGAAAGCTGGCTACAGGAAGGCCAG
ACGCGAATTATTTTTGATGGCGTTGG
