>Addgene plasmid #70754 | pGEX-KG-mTmod3-1_163_domain | addgene partial sequence | sequence record 129414 | pGEX3 5'-CCGGGAGCTGCATGTGTCAGAGG-3'
CAGATCGTCAGTCAGTCACGATGAATTAAGCTTGAGCTCGAAACGCTAACGCTCTTGGTTGACACCGTTA
CTACTTCCCAGCACATCACAGAACGGTGTGTCTGCAATCAGATTGTGCATCCCAAGAATAGCTGCAAGGT
CGCACAGCTCTGTGTCTGAAGCACTTGTCAAAGCTTCTTCTAACTCTGGGTCGAGGGATATAGTTTCTTC
TGTAAGAGTCTGCGCTGGCTTCTGTTTGGGGATAAAAATTTTCCCTTTCTTCTCTCCAGTGTAGGGCACA
TAATCGTCCCGGTCTTTGTGCTCCAATGCTTGCTTCTCTAGGTAAGAAAGGAGCCGTTCTCTATCAAAGG
GTCCCGTGGCAGACTTTGATGTCTGGTTCTTCTGCCGAAACCCTGCAGGCAGAAGGGCATTCTCGGGGTC
AAGATCATCCAGGACAGTCTCCAGCTGTTTCAGCTCTGATTCGGACAGCTTGCCAAGGAGCTCGTCCTCA
TCCAGGTCCTTGTAGTCCCCCAAGTCCTTCCGGAACGGCAGTGCCATCTGAATTCCACCACCACCACCGG
AAATTCCCGGGGATCCACGCGGAACCAGATCCGATTTTGGAGGATGGTCGCCACCACCAAACGTGGCTTG
CCAGCCCTGCAAAGGCCATGCTATATACTTGCTGGATTTCAAGTACTTATCAATTTGTGGGATAGCTTCA
ATACGTTTTTTAAAACAAACTAATTTTGGGAACGCATCCAGGCACATTGGGTCCATGTATAAAACAACAT
CAAGAGCGTCATACAACATGAAGTCAGGATGGGTTACATGATCACCATTTAAATATGTTTTATGACATAA
ACGATCTTCGAACATTTTCAGCATTTCAGGTAGCTTGCTAAGA
